Addgene plasmid #183151: pYL322d1/N-eGFP
Purpose: (Empty Backbone) Plant transient expression vector containing eGFP tag. Unique nucleotide sequences Uc and Ud for cloning at N terminus of eGFP.
Depositing lab: Yao-Guang Liu & Qinlong Zhu. Depositing organization: South China Agricultural University (SCAU). Publication: All-in-one: A Robust Fluorescent Fusion Protein Vector Toolbox for Protein Localization and BiFC Analyses in Plants. Han J, Ma K, Li H, Su J, Zhou L, Tang J, Zhang S, Hou Y, Chen L, Liu YG, Zhu Q. Plant Biotechnol J. 2022 Feb 18. doi: 10.1111/pbi.13790. PubMed 35179286.
Backbone
  Vector backbone: pYL322d1
  Vector type: Plant Expression
Growth in bacteria
  Bacterial resistance: Chloramphenicol, 25 μg/mL
  Growth temperature: 37°C
  Growth strain: DH5alpha
  Copy number: Unknown
Gene/Insert
  Gene/Insert name: None
Terms and licenses: Academic/Nonprofit Terms; Industry Terms: Not Available to Industry
How to cite: pYL322d1/N-eGFP was a gift from Yao-Guang Liu & Qinlong Zhu (Addgene plasmid # 183151 ; http://n2t.net/addgene:183151 ; RRID:Addgene_183151)
