[The description below was written by a language model from this plasmid's Addgene catalogue record and pLannotate feature annotations shown in this document.]
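Description:
pYL322d1/N-eGFP is an empty-backbone plant expression vector of about 5.1 kb, built on pYL322d1 and intended for transient expression of eGFP fusion proteins in plant cells. It is propagated in E. coli through a ColE1/pUC-type origin (with an adjacent bom region) and selected with chloramphenicol via a CmR (chloramphenicol acetyltransferase) gene. The short annotated fragments of GmR, β-lactamase, rop, lacI, lacZα and the f1 origin appear to be non-functional remnants of earlier cloning steps. No plant selectable marker or T-DNA borders are annotated, consistent with the stated transient use.

The expression cassette is driven by an enhanced CaMV 35S promoter with a duplicated enhancer. It is followed by a short match to the TEV-type 5' leader pseudoknot, suggesting a viral leader that would aid translation. Downstream lie the EGFP coding sequence and a CaMV polyadenylation signal. No gene is inserted. According to the record, two unique nucleotide sequences, Uc and Ud, serve as cloning sites at the N terminus of eGFP, so a gene of interest would be placed upstream of EGFP. These sites are not annotated in the feature table but presumably lie in the gap between the leader and the EGFP start.

A complete loxP site and a partial loxP match flank the cassette region, alongside T7 and SP6 promoter elements and a lac promoter/operator segment. The record does not state what the lox sites are for. The associated publication describes the plasmid as part of a fluorescent fusion vector toolbox for protein subcellular localization and BiFC analyses in plants.
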