Features (pLannotate 1.2.2; 20 found; start..end, strand, type, name):
    184..855     +  promoter       CaMV 35S promoter (enhanced): cauliflower mosaic virus 35S promoter with a duplicated enhancer region
    890..926     +  ncRNA          PK1-TEV CVMV: Accession: RF01102 - 5'-leader pseudoknot of TEV/CVMV
   1086..1805    +  CDS            EGFP: the original enhanced GFP (Yang et al., 1996) mammalian codon-optimized
   1871..2030    +  polyA_signal   CaMV poly(A) signal (fragment): cauliflower mosaic virus polyadenylation signal
   2162..2186    +  protein_bind   loxP (fragment): Cre-mediated recombination occurs in the 8-bp core sequence (GCATACAT). Cre recombinase
   2224..2242    -  promoter       T7 promoter: promoter for bacteriophage T7 RNA polymerase
   2363..3022    -  CDS            CmR: chloramphenicol acetyltransferase; cat; confers resistance to chloramphenicol
   3029..3063    -  CDS            GmR (fragment): gentamycin acetyltransferase; aacC1; confers resistance to gentamycin
   3074..3215    +  CDS            bla(M) (fragment): β-lactamase lacking the signal sequence; bla(M); allows cytosolic expression of β-lactamase
   3394..3978    +  rep_origin     ori: high-copy-number ColE1/pMB1/pBR322/pUC origin of replication
   4164..4304    -  misc_feature   bom: basis of mobility region from pBR322
   4406..4440    -  CDS            rop (fragment): Rop protein, which maintains plasmids at low copy number; rop
   4446..4537    +  CDS            lacI (fragment): lac repressor; lacI; The lac repressor binds to the lac operator to inhibit transcription in E. coli. This inhibition can be relieved by adding lactose or isopropyl-β-D-thiogalactopyranoside (IPTG).
   4550..4571    +  protein_bind   CAP binding site: CAP binding activates transcription in the presence of cAMP. E. coli catabolite activator protein
   4586..4616    +  promoter       lac promoter: promoter for the E. coli lac operon
   4624..4640    +  protein_bind   lac operator: The lac repressor binds to the lac operator to inhibit transcription in E. coli. This inhibition can be relieved by adding lactose or isopropyl-β-D-thiogalactopyranoside (IPTG). lac repressor encoded by lacI
   4687..4842    +  CDS            lacZα (fragment): LacZα fragment of β-galactosidase; lacZ fragment
   4847..4899    +  rep_origin     f1 ori (fragment): f1 bacteriophage origin of replication; arrow indicates direction of (+) strand synthesis
   4909..4926    +  promoter       SP6 promoter (fragment): promoter for bacteriophage SP6 RNA polymerase
   4939..4972    +  protein_bind   loxP: Cre-mediated recombination occurs in the 8-bp core sequence (GCATACAT). Cre recombinase
>Addgene plasmid #183151 | pYL322d1/N-eGFP | addgene full sequence | sequence record 360085 | Addgene NGS Result
GTTTAAACCATTACTCGCATCCATTCTCAGGCTGTCTCGTCTCGTCTCGGCGCGCCCCAGGATACATAGA
TTACCACAACTCCGAGCCCTTCCACCGCGCCTTACCGGTCAACATGTGGAGCACGACACACTTGTCTACT
CCAAAAATATCAAAGATACAGTCTCAGAAGACCAAAGGGCAATTGAGACTTTTCAACAAAGGGTAATATC
CGGAAACCTCCTCGGATTCCATTGCCCAGCTATCTGTCACTTTATTGTGAAGATAGTGGAAAAGGAAGGT
GGCTCCTACAAATGCCATCATTGCGATAAAGGAAAGGCCATCGTTGAAGATGCCTCTGCCGACAGTGGTC
CCAAAGATGGACCCCCACCCACGAGGAGCATCGTGGAAAAAGAAGACGTTCCAACCACGTCTTCAAAGCA
AGTGGATTGATGTGATAACATGGTGGAGCACGACACACTTGTCTACTCCAAAAATATCAAAGATACAGTC
TCAGAAGACCAAAGGGCAATTGAGACTTTTCAACAAAGGGTAATATCCGGAAACCTCCTCGGATTCCATT
GCCCAGCTATCTGTCACTTTATTGTGAAGATAGTGGAAAAGGAAGGTGGCTCCTACAAATGCCATCATTG
CGATAAAGGAAAGGCCATCGTTGAAGATGCCTCTGCCGACAGTGGTCCCAAAGATGGACCCCCACCCACG
AGGAGCATCGTGGAAAAAGAAGACGTTCCAACCACGTCTTCAAAGCAAGTGGATTGATGTGATATCTCCA
CTGACGTAAGGGATGACGCACAATCCCACTATCCTTCGCAGGACCCTTCCTCTATATAAGGAAGTTCATT
TCATTTGGAGAGGACGTCGAGAGTTCTCAACACAACATATACAAAACAAACGAATCTCAAGCAATCAAGC
ATTCTACTTCTATTGCAGCAATTTAAATCATTTCTTTTAAAGCAAAAGCAATTTTCTGAAAATTTTCACC
ATTTACGAACGATAGCCGAGCCAACTCCCTTTACAACCTCACTCAAGTCCGTTAGAGCCCGGGCTCGTTC
GCTGCCACCTAAGAATACTCTACGGTCACATACCTATGGTGAGCAAGGGCGAGGAGCTGTTCACCGGGGT
GGTGCCCATCCTGGTCGAGCTGGACGGCGACGTAAACGGCCACAAGTTCAGCGTGTCCGGCGAGGGCGAG
GGCGATGCCACCTACGGCAAGCTGACCCTGAAGTTCATCTGCACCACCGGCAAGCTGCCCGTGCCCTGGC
CCACCCTCGTGACCACCCTGACCTACGGCGTGCAGTGCTTCAGCCGCTACCCCGACCACATGAAGCAGCA
CGACTTCTTCAAGTCCGCCATGCCCGAAGGCTACGTCCAGGAGCGCACCATCTTCTTCAAGGACGACGGC
AACTACAAGACCCGCGCCGAGGTGAAGTTCGAGGGCGACACCCTGGTGAACCGCATCGAGCTGAAGGGCA
TCGACTTCAAGGAGGACGGCAACATCCTGGGGCACAAGCTGGAGTACAACTACAACAGCCACAACGTCTA
TATCATGGCCGACAAGCAGAAGAACGGCATCAAGGTGAACTTCAAGATCCGCCACAACATCGAGGACGGC
AGCGTGCAGCTCGCCGACCACTACCAGCAGAACACCCCCATCGGCGACGGCCCCGTGCTGCTGCCCGACA
ACCACTACCTGAGCACCCAGTCCGCCCTGAGCAAAGACCCCAACGAGAAGCGCGATCACATGGTCCTGCT
GGAGTTCGTGACCGCCGCCGGGATCACTCTCGGCATGGACGAGCTGTACAAGTAATAATCACCTGATCTA
GAGTCCGCAAAAATCACCAGTCTCTCTCTACAAATCTATCTCTCTCTATTTTTCTCCAGAATAATGTGTG
AGTAGTTCCCAGATAAGGGAATTAGGGTTCTTATAGGGTTTCGCTCATGTGTTGAGCATATAAGAAACCC
TTAGTATGTATTTGTATTTGTAAAATACTTCTATCAATAAAATTTCTAATTCCTAAAACCAAAATCCAGT
GACGCTGGGAGTTCGTAGACGGAAACAAACGCAGAATCCAAGCCTGCAGGGTTCCTTATCATCTGGCGAA
TCGGACCCACAAGAGCACTGGTTTAAACGCGGCCGCATAAGGCCGGCCTTGCCCTAGTTCCTATAGCCTA
CATTATACGAAGTTATACTAGGGATAACAGGGTAATTCAGATCTCAGCGCGCCCCTATAGTGAGTCGTAT
TACGAATGGGAGCAATATTGTGCTTAGTGCATCTAACGCTTGAGTTAAGCCGCGCCGCGAAGCGGCGTCG
GCTTGAACGAATTTCTAGCTAGAGGATCGCACCAATAACTGCCTTAAAAAAATTACGCCCCGCCCTGCCA
CTCATCGCAGTACTGTTGTAATTCATTAAGCATTCTGCCGACATGGAAGCCATCACAAACGGCATGATGA
ACCTGAATCGCCAGCGGCATCAGCACCTTGTCGCCTTGCGTATAATATTTGCCCATTGTGAAAACGGGGG
CGAAGAAGTTGTCCATATTGGCCACGTTTAAATCAAAACTGGTGAAACTCACCCAGGGATTGGCTGAGAC
GAAAAACATATTCTCAATAAACCCTTTAGGGAAATAGGCCAGGTTTTCACCGTAACACGCCACATCTTGC
GAATATATGTGTAGAAACTGCCGGAAATCGTCGTGGTATTCACTCCAGAGCGATGAAAACGTTTCAGTTT
GCTCATGGAAAACGGTGTAACAAGGGTGAACACTATCCCATATCACCAGCTCACCGTCTTTCATTGCCAT
ACGGAACTCCGGATGAGCATTCATCAGGCGGGCAAGAATGTGAATAAAGGCCGGATAAAACTTGTGCTTA
CTTTTCTTTACGGTCTTTAAAAAGGCCGTAATATCCAGCTGAACGGTCTGGTTATAGGTACATTGAGCAA
CTGACTGAAATGCCTCAAAATGTTCTTTACGATGCCATTGGGATATATCAACGGTGGTATATCCAGTGAT
TTTTTTCTCCATGATGTTTAACTTTGTTTTAGGGCGACTGCCCTGCTGCGTAATATTGAAGGTTCTCGCG
GTATCATTGCAGCACTGGGGCCAGATGGTAAGCCCTCCCGTATCGTAGTTATCTACACGACGGGAGTCAG
GCAACTATGGATGAACGAAATAGACAGATCGCTGAGATAGGTGCCTCACTGATTAAGCATTGGTAACTGT
CAGACCAAGTTTACTCATATATACTTTAGATTGATTTAAAACTTCATTTTTAATTTAAAAGGATCTAGGT
GAAGATCCTTTTTGATAATCTACGCGTGCATGACCAAAATCCCTTAACGTGAGTTTTCGTTCCACTGAGC
GTCAGACCCCGTAGAAAAGATCAAAGGATCTTCTTGAGATCCTTTTTTTCTGCGCGTAATCTGCTGCTTG
CAAACAAACCACCGCTACCAGCGGTGGTTTGTTTGCCGGATCAAGAGCTACCAACTCTTTTTCCGAAGGT
AACTGGCTTCAGCAGAGCGCAGATACCAAATACTGTCCTTCTAGTGTAGCCGTAGTTAGGCCACCACTTC
AAGAACTCTGTAGCACCGCCTACATACCTCGCTCTGCTAATCCTGTTACCAGTGGCTGCTGCCAGTGGCG
ATAAGTCGTGTCTTACCGGGTTGGACTCAAGACGATAGTTACCGGATAAGGCGCAGCGGTCGGGCTGAAC
GGGGGGTTCGTGCACACAGCCCAGCTTGGAGCGAACGACCTACACCGAACTGAGATACCTACAGCGTGAG
CTATGAGAAAGCGCCACGCTTCCCGAAGGGAGAAAGGCGGACAGGTATCCGGTAAGCGGCAGGGTCGGAA
CAGGAGAGCGCACGAGGGAGCTTCCAGGGGGAAACGCCTGGTATCTTTATAGTCCTGTCGGGTTTCGCCA
CCTCTGACTTGAGCGTCGATTTTTGTGATGCTCGTCAGGGGGGCGGAGCCTATGGAAAAACGCCAGCAAC
GCGGCCTTTTTACGGTTCCTGGCCTTTTGCTGGCCTTTTGCTCACATGTTCTTTCCTGCGTTATCCCCTG
ATTCTGTGGATAACCGTATTACCGCCTTTGAGTGAGCTGATACCGCTCGCCGCAGCCGAACGACCGAGCG
CAGCGAGTCAGTGAGCGAGGAAGCGGAAGAGCGCCTGATGCGGTATTTTCTCCTTACGCATCTGTGCGGT
ATTTCACACCGCATATGGTGCACTCTCAGTACAATCTGCTCTGATGCCGCATAGTTAAGCCAGTATACAC
TCCGCTATCGCTACGTGACTGGGTCATGGCTGCGCCCCGACACCCGCCAACACCCGCTGACGCGCCCTGA
CGGGCTTGTCTGCTCCCGGCATCCGCTTACAGACAAGCTGTGACCGTCTCCGGGAGCTGCATGTGTCAGA
GGTTTTCACCGTCATCACCGAAACGCGCGACGCGTCGCCCAATACGCAAACCGCCTCTCCCCGCGCGTTG
GCCGATTCATTAATGCAGCTGGCACGACAGGTTTCCCGACTGGAAAGCGGGCAGTGAGCGCAACGCAATT
AATGTGAGTTAGCTCACTCATTAGGCACCCCAGGCTTTACACTTTATGCTTCCGGCTCGTATGTTGTGTG
GAATTGTGAGCGGATAACAATTTCACACAGGAAACAGCTATGACCATGATTACGCCAGATATCATGTCAC
TGGCCGTCGTTTTACAACGTCGTGACTGGGAAAACCCTGGCGTTACCCAACTTAATCGCCTTGCAGCACA
TCCCCCTTTCGCCAGCTGGCGTAATAGCGAAGAGGCCCGCACCGATCGCCCTTCCCAACAGTTGCGCAGC
CTGAATGGCGAATGGGACGCGCCCTGTAGCGGCGCATTAAGCGCGGCGGGTGTGGTGGTTACGCGCAGCT
AAGATATCATTTAGGTGACACTATAGCCAAGCGCGCTCATAACTTCGTATAGCATACATTATACGAAGTT
ATCAGATCTAATACTGCCATTTCATTACCTCTTTCTCCGCACCCGACATAGATGCAATAACTTCGTATAG
GCTAATTTATACGATGTAGGAGATCGATGCATTGCGGCCGCTAGCTC
